Addgene plasmid #79115: pLp6.3-EglN3
Purpose: Lentiviral expression of EglN3
Depositing lab: Susanne Schlisio. Depositing organization: Lunenfeld-Tanenbaum Research Institute -.
Backbone
  Vector backbone: pLenti6.3
  Backbone manufacturer: invitrogen
  Backbone size w/o insert (bp): 7692
  Vector type: Mammalian Expression, Lentiviral
  Selectable markers: Blasticidin
Growth in bacteria
  Bacterial resistance: Ampicillin, 100 μg/mL
  Growth temperature: 37°C
  Growth strain: NEB Stable
  Copy number: High Copy
Gene/Insert
  Gene/Insert name: EglN3 (alt names: PHD3; egl-9 family hypoxia inducible factor 3)
  Species: H. sapiens (human)
  Insert size (bp): 720
  Entrez Gene: EGLN3 (a.k.a. HIFP4H3, HIFPH3, PHD3)
  Promoter: CMV
  Tag / fusion protein: V5 (C terminal on backbone)
  Cloning method: TOPO Cloning
  Sequencing primers: 5′ CMV-F
Terms and licenses: Academic/Nonprofit Terms; Industry Terms: Not Available to Industry
How to cite: pLp6.3-EglN3 was a gift from Susanne Schlisio (Addgene plasmid # 79115 ; http://n2t.net/addgene:79115 ; RRID:Addgene_79115)
