[The description below was written by a language model from this plasmid's Addgene catalogue record and pLannotate feature annotations shown in this document.]
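Description:
pLp6.3-EglN3 is a lentiviral mammalian expression plasmid built on the Invitrogen pLenti6.3 backbone, carrying the human EGLN3 coding sequence (also called PHD3 or HIFPH3), which was inserted by TOPO cloning. In bacteria it is maintained through a high-copy ColE1/pUC-type origin and selected with ampicillin via the β-lactamase gene. An f1 origin and remnants of lac and phage promoter elements also sit in the backbone. The assembled sequence is about 8.4 kb, consistent with the stated backbone size plus a roughly 720 bp insert.

The transfer cassette follows a third-generation, self-inactivating design. An RSV promoter replaces the U3 region of a truncated HIV-1 5' LTR to drive genomic RNA production in packaging cells. It is followed by the Ψ packaging signal with a gag fragment, the Rev response element for Rev-dependent nuclear export, and the cPPT/CTS, which aids nuclear import of the viral genome. The 3' LTR carries the ΔU3 deletion, so the integrated provirus lacks LTR promoter activity.

Within this frame, the CMV enhancer/promoter drives EGLN3, with the backbone V5 epitope tag located downstream to give a C-terminal fusion for detection. A WPRE follows to enhance transcript expression. A separate SV40 promoter (with the bacterial EM7 promoter) drives the blasticidin S deaminase gene, allowing blasticidin selection of transduced cells.

EGLN3 encodes an oxygen-sensing prolyl hydroxylase that modifies HIF-alpha subunits and other targets. The construct is intended for stable or transient lentiviral expression of V5-tagged EglN3 in mammalian cells.
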