Features (pLannotate 1.2.2; 30 found; start..end, strand, type, name):
      3..229     +  promoter       RSV promoter: Rous sarcoma virus enhancer/promoter
    230..410     +  LTR            5' LTR (truncated): truncated 5' long terminal repeat (LTR) from HIV-1
    457..582     +  misc_feature   HIV-1 Ψ: packaging signal of human immunodeficiency virus type 1
    566..929     +  CDS            HIV-1 gag (fragment): gag protein from human immunodeficiency virus 1; gag
   1075..1308    +  misc_feature   RRE: The Rev response element (RRE) of HIV-1 allows for Rev-dependent mRNA export from the nucleus to the cytoplasm.
   1685..1785    +  CDS            Rev (fragment): human immunodeficiency virus 1 (HIV-1) Rev protein; rev; enhances nuclear export of unspliced and incompletely spliced viral mRNAs
   1804..1921    +  misc_feature   cPPT/CTS: central polypurine tract and central termination sequence of HIV-1
   1944..2247    +  enhancer       CMV enhancer: human cytomegalovirus immediate early enhancer
   2248..2451    +  promoter       CMV promoter: human cytomegalovirus (CMV) immediate early promoter
   2563..3279    +  CDS            EGLN3: EGLN3_HUMAN - Experimental evidence at protein level: Swiss-Prot protein existence level 1. Prolyl hydroxylase that mediates hydroxylation of proline residues in target proteins, such as PKM, TELO2, ATF4 and HIF1A (PubMed:19584355, PubMed:21620138, PubMed:21483450, PubMed:22797300, PubMed:20978507, PubMed:21575608). Target proteins are preferentially recognized via a LXXLAP motif. Cellular oxygen sensor that catalyzes, under normoxic conditions, the post-translational formation of 4- hydroxyproline in hypoxia-inducible factor (HIF) alpha proteins (PubMed:11595184, PubMed:12181324). Hydroxylate
   3350..3391    +  CDS            V5 tag: epitope tag from simian virus 5
   3415..4000    +  misc_feature   WPRE: woodchuck hepatitis virus posttranscriptional regulatory element
   4015..4331    +  promoter       SV40 promoter: SV40 enhancer and early promoter
   4379..4426    +  promoter       EM7 promoter: synthetic bacterial promoter&nbsp
   4445..4843    +  CDS            BSD: blasticidin S deaminase; Aspergillus terreus BSD; confers resistance to blasticidin
   4860..4928    +  CDS            nef (fragment): NEF_HV1Z2 - Experimental evidence at protein level: Swiss-Prot protein existence level 1. Extracellular Nef protein targets CD4(+) T-lymphocytes for apoptosis by interacting with CXCR4 surface receptors. From Human immunodeficiency virus type 1 group M subtype D (isolate Z2/CDC-Z34) (HIV-1).
   4930..5163    +  LTR            3' LTR (ΔU3): self-inactivating 3' long terminal repeat (LTR) from HIV-1
   5235..5356    +  polyA_signal   SV40 poly(A) signal: SV40 polyadenylation signal
   5396..5531    +  rep_origin     SV40 ori: SV40 origin of replication
   5552..5570    -  promoter       T7 promoter: promoter for bacteriophage T7 RNA polymerase
   5578..5733    +  CDS            lacZα (fragment): LacZα fragment of β-galactosidase; lacZ fragment
   5738..6166    +  rep_origin     f1 ori (sequence partly withheld): f1 bacteriophage origin of replication; arrow indicates direction of (+) strand synthesis
   6219..6323    +  promoter       AmpR promoter: bla
   6324..7184    +  CDS            AmpR: β-lactamase; bla; confers resistance to ampicillin, carbenicillin, and related antibiotics
   7355..7943    +  rep_origin     ori: high-copy-number ColE1/pMB1/pBR322/pUC origin of replication
   8126..8218    +  CDS            lacI (fragment): lac repressor; lacI; The lac repressor binds to the lac operator to inhibit transcription in E. coli. This inhibition can be relieved by adding lactose or isopropyl-β-D-thiogalactopyranoside (IPTG).
   8231..8252    +  protein_bind   CAP binding site: CAP binding activates transcription in the presence of cAMP. E. coli catabolite activator protein
   8267..8297    +  promoter       lac promoter: promoter for the E. coli lac operon
   8305..8321    +  protein_bind   lac operator: The lac repressor binds to the lac operator to inhibit transcription in E. coli. This inhibition can be relieved by adding lactose or isopropyl-β-D-thiogalactopyranoside (IPTG). lac repressor encoded by lacI
   8366..8384    +  promoter       T3 promoter: promoter for bacteriophage T3 RNA polymerase
>Addgene plasmid #79115 | pLp6.3-EglN3 | addgene full sequence | sequence record 149799 | Addgene assembled sequence
AATGTAGTCTTATGCAATACTCTTGTAGTCTTGCAACATGGTAACGATGAGTTAGCAACATGCCTTACAA
GGAGAGAAAAAGCACCGTGCATGCCGATTGGTGGAAGTAAGGTGGTACGATCGTGCCTTATTAGGAAGGC
AACAGACGGGTCTGACATGGATTGGACGAACCACTGAATTGCCGCATTGCAGAGATATTGTATTTAAGTG
CCTAGCTCGATACATAAACGGGTCTCTCTGGTTAGACCAGATCTGAGCCTGGGAGCTCTCTGGCTAACTA
GGGAACCCACTGCTTAAGCCTCAATAAAGCTTGCCTTGAGTGCTTCAAGTAGTGTGTGCCCGTCTGTTGT
GTGACTCTGGTAACTAGAGATCCCTCAGACCCTTTTAGTCAGTGTGGAAAATCTCTAGCAGTGGCGCCCG
AACAGGGACTTGAAAGCGAAAGGGAAACCAGAGGAGCTCTCTCGACGCAGGACTCGGCTTGCTGAAGCGC
GCACGGCAAGAGGCGAGGGGCGGCGACTGGTGAGTACGCCAAAAATTTTGACTAGCGGAGGCTAGAAGGA
GAGAGATGGGTGCGAGAGCGTCAGTATTAAGCGGGGGAGAATTAGATCGCGATGGGAAAAAATTCGGTTA
AGGCCAGGGGGAAAGAAAAAATATAAATTAAAACATATAGTATGGGCAAGCAGGGAGCTAGAACGATTCG
CAGTTAATCCTGGCCTGTTAGAAACATCAGAAGGCTGTAGACAAATACTGGGACAGCTACAACCATCCCT
TCAGACAGGATCAGAAGAACTTAGATCATTATATAATACAGTAGCAACCCTCTATTGTGTGCATCAAAGG
ATAGAGATAAAAGACACCAAGGAAGCTTTAGACAAGATAGAGGAAGAGCAAAACAAAAGTAAGACCACCG
CACAGCAAGCGGCCGCTGATCTTCAGACCTGGAGGAGGAGATATGAGGGACAATTGGAGAAGTGAATTAT
ATAAATATAAAGTAGTAAAAATTGAACCATTAGGAGTAGCACCCACCAAGGCAAAGAGAAGAGTGGTGCA
GAGAGAAAAAAGAGCAGTGGGAATAGGAGCTTTGTTCCTTGGGTTCTTGGGAGCAGCAGGAAGCACTATG
GGCGCAGCGTCAATGACGCTGACGGTACAGGCCAGACAATTATTGTCTGGTATAGTGCAGCAGCAGAACA
ATTTGCTGAGGGCTATTGAGGCGCAACAGCATCTGTTGCAACTCACAGTCTGGGGCATCAAGCAGCTCCA
GGCAAGAATCCTGGCTGTGGAAAGATACCTAAAGGATCAACAGCTCCTGGGGATTTGGGGTTGCTCTGGA
AAACTCATTTGCACCACTGCTGTGCCTTGGAATGCTAGTTGGAGTAATAAATCTCTGGAACAGATTTGGA
ATCACACGACCTGGATGGAGTGGGACAGAGAAATTAACAATTACACAAGCTTAATACACTCCTTAATTGA
AGAATCGCAAAACCAGCAAGAAAAGAATGAACAAGAATTATTGGAATTAGATAAATGGGCAAGTTTGTGG
AATTGGTTTAACATAACAAATTGGCTGTGGTATATAAAATTATTCATAATGATAGTAGGAGGCTTGGTAG
GTTTAAGAATAGTTTTTGCTGTACTTTCTATAGTGAATAGAGTTAGGCAGGGATATTCACCATTATCGTT
TCAGACCCACCTCCCAACCCCGAGGGGACCCGACAGGCCCGAAGGAATAGAAGAAGAAGGTGGAGAGAGA
GACAGAGACAGATCCATTCGATTAGTGAACGGATCTCGACGGTATCGGTTAACTTTTAAAAGAAAAGGGG
GGATTGGGGGGTACAGTGCAGGGGAAAGAATAGTAGACATAATAGCAACAGACATACAAACTAAAGAATT
ACAAAAACAAATTACAAAAATTCAAAATTTTATCGATAAGCTTGGGAGTTCCGCGTTACATAACTTACGG
TAAATGGCCCGCCTGGCTGACCGCCCAACGACCCCCGCCCATTGACGTCAATAATGACGTATGTTCCCAT
AGTAACGCCAATAGGGACTTTCCATTGACGTCAATGGGTGGAGTATTTACGGTAAACTGCCCACTTGGCA
GTACATCAAGTGTATCATATGCCAAGTACGCCCCCTATTGACGTCAATGACGGTAAATGGCCCGCCTGGC
ATTATGCCCAGTACATGACCTTATGGGACTTTCCTACTTGGCAGTACATCTACGTATTAGTCATCGCTAT
TACCATGGTGATGCGGTTTTGGCAGTACATCAATGGGCGTGGATAGCGGTTTGACTCACGGGGATTTCCA
AGTCTCCACCCCATTGACGTCAATGGGAGTTTGTTTTGGCACCAAAATCAACGGGACTTTCCAAAATGTC
GTAACAACTCCGCCCCATTGACGCAAATGGGCGGTAGGCGTGTACGGTGGGAGGTCTATATAAGCAGAGC
TCGTTTAGTGAACCGTCAGATCGCCTGGAGACGCCATCCACGCTGTTTTGACCTCCATAGAAGACACCGA
CTCTAGAGGATCCACTAGTCCAGTGTGGTGGAATTGGCCCTTATGCCCCTGGGACACATCATGAGGCTGG
ACCTGGAGAAAATTGCCCTGGAGTACATCGTGCCCTGTCTGCACGAGGTGGGCTTCTGCTACCTGGACAA
CTTCCTGGGCGAGGTGGTGGGCGACTGCGTCCTGGAGCGCGTCAAGCAGCTGCACTGCACCGGGGCCCTG
CGGGACGGCCAGCTGGCGGGGCCGCGCGCCGGCGTCTCCAAGCGACACCTGCGGGGCGACCAGATCACGT
GGATCGGGGGCAACGAGGAGGGCTGCGAGGCCATCAGCTTCCTCCTGTCCCTCATCGACAGGCTGGTCCT
CTACTGCGGGAGCCGGCTGGGCAAATACTACGTCAAGGAGAGGTCTAAGGCAATGGTGGCTTGCTATCCG
GGAAATGGAACAGGTTATGTTCGCCACGTGGACAACCCCAACGGTGATGGTCGCTGCATCACCTGCATCT
ACTATCTGAACAAGAATTGGGATGCCAAGCTACATGGTGGGATCCTGCGGATATTTCCAGAGGGGAAATC
ATTCATAGCAGATGTGGAGCCCATTTTTGACAGACTCCTGTTCTTCTGGTCAGATCGTAGGAACCCACAC
GAAGTGCAGCCCTCTTACGCAACCAGATATGCTATGACTGTCTGGTACTTTGATGCTGAAGAAAGGGCAG
AAGCCAAAAAGAAATTCAGGAATTTAACTAGGAAAACTGAATCTGCCCTCACTGAAGACTGAAAGGGCCA
ATTCTGCAGATATCCAGCACAGTGGCGGCCGCTCGAGTCTAGAGGGCCCGCGGTTCGAAGGTAAGCCTAT
CCCTAACCCTCTCCTCGGTCTCGATTCTACGCGTACCGGTTAGTAATGATCGACAATCAACCTCTGGATA
CAAAATTGGAAAGATTGACTGGTATTCTTAACTATGTTGCTCCTTTTACGCTATGTGGATACGCTGCTTT
AATGCCTTTGTATCATGCTATTGCTTCCCGTATGGCTTTCATTTTCTCCTCCTTGTATAAATCCTGGTTG
CTGTCTCTTTATGAGGAGTTGTGGCCCGTTGTCAGGCAACGTGGCGTGGTGTGCACTGTGTTTGCTGACG
CAACCCCCACTGGTTGGGGCATTGCCACCACCTGTCAGCTCCTTTCCGGGACTTTCGCTTTCCCCCTCCC
TATTGCCACGGCGGAACTCATCGCCGCCTGCCTTGCCCGCTGCTGGACAGGGGCTCGGCTGTTGGGCACT
GACAATTCCGTGGTGTTGTCGGGGAAGCTGACGTCCTTTCCATGGCTGCTCGCCTGTGTTGCCACCTGGA
TTCTGCGCGGGACGTCCTTCTGCTACGTCCCTTCGGCCCTCAATCCAGCGGACCTTCCTTCCCGCGGCCT
GCTGCCGGCTCTGCGGCCTCTTCCGCGTCTTCGCCTTCGCCCTCAGACGAGTCGGATCTCCCTTTGGGCC
GCCTCCCCGCCTGGCGATGGTACCGGTGTGGAAAGTCCCCAGGCTCCCCAGCAGGCAGAAGTATGCAAAG
CATGCATCTCAATTAGTCAGCAACCAGGTGTGGAAAGTCCCCAGGCTCCCCAGCAGGCAGAAGTATGCAA
AGCATGCATCTCAATTAGTCAGCAACCATAGTCCCGCCCCTAACTCCGCCCATCCCGCCCCTAACTCCGC
CCAGTTCCGCCCATTCTCCGCCCCATGGCTGACTAATTTTTTTTATTTATGCAGAGGCCGAGGCCGCCTC
TGCCTCTGAGCTATTCCAGAAGTAGTGAGGAGGCTTTTTTGGAGGCCTAGGCTTTTGCAAAAAGCTCCCG
GGAGCTTGTATATCCATTTTCGGATCTGATCAGCACGTGTTGACAATTAATCATCGGCATAGTATATCGG
CATAGTATAATACGACAAGGTGAGGAACTAAACCATGGCCAAGCCTTTGTCTCAAGAAGAATCCACCCTC
ATTGAAAGAGCAACGGCTACAATCAACAGCATCCCCATCTCTGAAGACTACAGCGTCGCCAGCGCAGCTC
TCTCTAGCGACGGCCGCATCTTCACTGGTGTCAATGTATATCATTTTACTGGGGGACCTTGTGCAGAACT
CGTGGTGCTGGGCACTGCTGCTGCTGCGGCAGCTGGCAACCTGACTTGTATCGTCGCGATCGGAAATGAG
AACAGGGGCATCTTGAGCCCCTGCGGACGGTGCCGACAGGTGCTTCTCGATCTGCATCCTGGGATCAAAG
CCATAGTGAAGGACAGTGATGGACAGCCGACGGCAGTTGGGATTCGTGAATTGCTGCCCTCTGGTTATGT
GTGGGAGGGCTAAGCACAATTCGAGCTCGGTACCTTTAAGACCAATGACTTACAAGGCAGCTGTAGATCT
TAGCCACTTTTTAAAAGAAAAGGGGGGACTGGAAGGGCTAATTCACTCCCAACGAAGACAAGATCTGCTT
TTTGCTTGTACTGGGTCTCTCTGGTTAGACCAGATCTGAGCCTGGGAGCTCTCTGGCTAACTAGGGAACC
CACTGCTTAAGCCTCAATAAAGCTTGCCTTGAGTGCTTCAAGTAGTGTGTGCCCGTCTGTTGTGTGACTC
TGGTAACTAGAGATCCCTCAGACCCTTTTAGTCAGTGTGGAAAATCTCTAGCAGTAGTAGTTCATGTCAT
CTTATTATTCAGTATTTATAACTTGCAAAGAAATGAATATCAGAGAGTGAGAGGAACTTGTTTATTGCAG
CTTATAATGGTTACAAATAAAGCAATAGCATCACAAATTTCACAAATAAAGCATTTTTTTCACTGCATTC
TAGTTGTGGTTTGTCCAAACTCATCAATGTATCTTATCATGTCTGGCTCTAGCTATCCCGCCCCTAACTC
CGCCCATCCCGCCCCTAACTCCGCCCAGTTCCGCCCATTCTCCGCCCCATGGCTGACTAATTTTTTTTAT
TTATGCAGAGGCCGAGGCCGCCTCGGCCTCTGAGCTATTCCAGAAGTAGTGAGGAGGCTTTTTTGGAGGC
CTAGGGACGTACCCAATTCGCCCTATAGTGAGTCGTATTACGCGCGCTCACTGGCCGTCGTTTTACAACG
TCGTGACTGGGAAAACCCTGGCGTTACCCAACTTAATCGCCTTGCAGCACATCCCCCTTTCGCCAGCTGG
CGTAATAGCGAAGAGGCCCGCACCGATCGCCCTTCCCAACAGTTGCGCAGCCTGAATGGCGAATGGG
[124 nt withheld, positions 5738-5861]
C
[91 nt withheld, positions 5863-5953]
A
[49 nt withheld, positions 5955-6003]
CCTTTGACGTTGGAGTCCACGTTCTTT
[37 nt withheld, positions 6031-6067]
ACCCTATCTCGGTCTATTCTTTTGATTTATAAGGGATTTTGCCGATTTCGGCCTATTGGTTAAAAAATGA
GCTGATTTAACAAAAATTTAACGCGAATTTTAACAAAATATTAACGCTTACAATTTAGGTGGCACTTTTC
GGGGAAATGTGCGCGGAACCCCTATTTGTTTATTTTTCTAAATACATTCAAATATGTATCCGCTCATGAG
ACAATAACCCTGATAAATGCTTCAATAATATTGAAAAAGGAAGAGTATGAGTATTCAACATTTCCGTGTC
GCCCTTATTCCCTTTTTTGCGGCATTTTGCCTTCCTGTTTTTGCTCACCCAGAAACGCTGGTGAAAGTAA
AAGATGCTGAAGATCAGTTGGGTGCACGAGTGGGTTACATCGAACTGGATCTCAACAGCGGTAAGATCCT
TGAGAGTTTTCGCCCCGAAGAACGTTTTCCAATGATGAGCACTTTTAAAGTTCTGCTATGTGGCGCGGTA
TTATCCCGTATTGACGCCGGGCAAGAGCAACTCGGTCGCCGCATACACTATTCTCAGAATGACTTGGTTG
AGTACTCACCAGTCACAGAAAAGCATCTTACGGATGGCATGACAGTAAGAGAATTATGCAGTGCTGCCAT
AACCATGAGTGATAACACTGCGGCCAACTTACTTCTGACAACGATCGGAGGACCGAAGGAGCTAACCGCT
TTTTTGCACAACATGGGGGATCATGTAACTCGCCTTGATCGTTGGGAACCGGAGCTGAATGAAGCCATAC
CAAACGACGAGCGTGACACCACGATGCCTGTAGCAATGGCAACAACGTTGCGCAAACTATTAACTGGCGA
ACTACTTACTCTAGCTTCCCGGCAACAATTAATAGACTGGATGGAGGCGGATAAAGTTGCAGGACCACTT
CTGCGCTCGGCCCTTCCGGCTGGCTGGTTTATTGCTGATAAATCTGGAGCCGGTGAGCGTGGGTCTCGCG
GTATCATTGCAGCACTGGGGCCAGATGGTAAGCCCTCCCGTATCGTAGTTATCTACACGACGGGGAGTCA
GGCAACTATGGATGAACGAAATAGACAGATCGCTGAGATAGGTGCCTCACTGATTAAGCATTGGTAACTG
TCAGACCAAGTTTACTCATATATACTTTAGATTGATTTAAAACTTCATTTTTAATTTAAAAGGATCTAGG
TGAAGATCCTTTTTGATAATCTCATGACCAAAATCCCTTAACGTGAGTTTTCGTTCCACTGAGCGTCAGA
CCCCGTAGAAAAGATCAAAGGATCTTCTTGAGATCCTTTTTTTCTGCGCGTAATCTGCTGCTTGCAAACA
AAAAAACCACCGCTACCAGCGGTGGTTTGTTTGCCGGATCAAGAGCTACCAACTCTTTTTCCGAAGGTAA
CTGGCTTCAGCAGAGCGCAGATACCAAATACTGTTCTTCTAGTGTAGCCGTAGTTAGGCCACCACTTCAA
GAACTCTGTAGCACCGCCTACATACCTCGCTCTGCTAATCCTGTTACCAGTGGCTGCTGCCAGTGGCGAT
AAGTCGTGTCTTACCGGGTTGGACTCAAGACGATAGTTACCGGATAAGGCGCAGCGGTCGGGCTGAACGG
GGGGTTCGTGCACACAGCCCAGCTTGGAGCGAACGACCTACACCGAACTGAGATACCTACAGCGTGAGCT
ATGAGAAAGCGCCACGCTTCCCGAAGGGAGAAAGGCGGACAGGTATCCGGTAAGCGGCAGGGTCGGAACA
GGAGAGCGCACGAGGGAGCTTCCAGGGGGAAACGCCTGGTATCTTTATAGTCCTGTCGGGTTTCGCCACC
TCTGACTTGAGCGTCGATTTTTGTGATGCTCGTCAGGGGGGCGGAGCCTATGGAAAAACGCCAGCAACGC
GGCCTTTTTACGGTTCCTGGCCTTTTGCTGGCCTTTTGCTCACATGTTCTTTCCTGCGTTATCCCCTGAT
TCTGTGGATAACCGTATTACCGCCTTTGAGTGAGCTGATACCGCTCGCCGCAGCCGAACGACCGAGCGCA
GCGAGTCAGTGAGCGAGGAAGCGGAAGAGCGCCCAATACGCAAACCGCCTCTCCCCGCGCGTTGGCCGAT
TCATTAATGCAGCTGGCACGACAGGTTTCCCGACTGGAAAGCGGGCAGTGAGCGCAACGCAATTAATGTG
AGTTAGCTCACTCATTAGGCACCCCAGGCTTTACACTTTATGCTTCCGGCTCGTATGTTGTGTGGAATTG
TGAGCGGATAACAATTTCACACAGGAAACAGCTATGACCATGATTACGCCAAGCGCGCAATTAACCCTCA
CTAAAGGGAACAAAAGCTGGAGCTGCAAGCTT
