>Addgene plasmid #79115 | pLp6.3-EglN3 | addgene partial sequence | sequence record 149795 | CMV-F 5'-CGCAAATGGGCGGTAGGCGTG-3'
CAGAGCTCGTTTAGTGAACCGTCAGATCGCCTGGAGACGCCATCCACGCTGTTTTGACCTCCATAGAAGA
CACCGACTCTAGAGGATCCACTAGTCCAGTGTGGTGGAATTGGCCCTTATGCCCCTGGGACACATCATGA
GGCTGGACCTGGAGAAAATTGCCCTGGAGTACATCGTGCCCTGTCTGCACGAGGTGGGCTTCTGCTACCT
GGACAACTTCCTGGGCGAGGTGGTGGGCGACTGCGTCCTGGAGCGCGTCAAGCAGCTGCACTGCACCGGG
GCCCTGCGGGACGGCCAGCTGGCGGGGCCGCGCGCCGGCGTCTCCAAGCGACACCTGCGGGGCGACCAGA
TCACGTGGATCGGGGGCAACGAGGAGGGCTGCGAGGCCATCAGCTTCCTCCTGTCCCTCATCGACAGGCT
GGTCCTCTACTGCGGGAGCCGGCTGGGCAAATACTACGTCAAGGAGAGGTCTAAGGCAATGGTGGCTTGC
TATCCGGGAAATGGAACAGGTTATGTTCGCCACGTGGACAACCCCAACGGTGATGGTCGCTGCATCACCT
GCATCTACTATCTGAACAAGAATTGGGATGCCAAGCTACATGGTGGGATCCTGCGGATATTTCCAGAGGG
GAAATCATTCATAGCAGATGTGGAGCCCATTTTTGACAGACTCCTGTTCTTCTGGTCAGATCGTAGGAAC
CCACACGAAGTGCAGCCCTCTTACGCAACCAGATATGCTATGACTGTCTGGTACTTTGATGCTGAAGAA
