>Addgene plasmid #79115 | pLp6.3-EglN3 | addgene partial sequence | sequence record 149797 | WPRE-R 5'-CATAGCGTAAAAGGAGCAACA-3'
ATCTTTCCAATTTTGTATCCAGAGGTTGATTGTCGATCATTACTAACCGGTACGCGTAGAATCGAGACCG
AGGAGAGGGTTAGGGATAGGCTTACCTTCGAACCGCGGGCCCTCTAGACTCGAGCGGCCGCCACTGTGCT
GGATATCTGCAGAATTGGCCCTTTCAGTCTTCAGTGAGGGCAGATTCAGTTTTCCTAGTTAAATTCCTGA
ATTTCTTTTTGGCTTCTGCCCTTTCTTCAGCATCAAAGTACCAGACAGTCATAGCATATCTGGTTGCGTA
AGAGGGCTGCACTTCGTGTGGGTTCCTACGATCTGACCAGAAGAACAGGAGTCTGTCAAAAATGGGCTCC
ACATCTGCTATGAATGATTTCCCCTCTGGAAATATCCGCAGGATCCCACCATGTAGCTTGGCATCCCAAT
TCTTGTTCAGATAGTAGATGCAGGTGATGCAGCGACCATCACCGTTGGGGTTGTCCACGTGGCGAACATA
ACCTGTTCCATTTCCCGGATAGCAAGCCACCATTGCCTTAGACCTCTCCTTGACGTAGTATTTGCCCAGC
CGGCTCCCGCAGTAGAGGACCAGCCTGTCGATGAGGGACAGGAGGAAGCTGATGGCCTCGCAGCCCTCCT
CGTTGCCCCCGATCCACGTGATCTGGTCGCCCCGCAGGTGTCGCTTGGAGACGCCGGCGCGCGGCCCCGC
CAGCTGGCCGTCCCGCAGGGCCCCGGTGCAGTGCAGCTGCTTGACGCGCTCCAGGACGCAGTCGCCC
